Addgene plasmid #20938: pcDNA3.1/hChR2(H134R)-mCherry
Purpose: Mammalian expression of humanized ChR2 with H134R mutation fused to mCherry for optogenetic activation
Depositing lab: Karl Deisseroth. Depositing organization: Stanford University. Publication: Multimodal fast optical interrogation of neural circuitry. Zhang F, Wang LP, Brauner M, Liewald JF, Kay K, Watzke N, Wood PG, Bamberg E, Nagel G, Gottschalk A, Deisseroth K. Nature. 2007 Apr 5. 446(7136):633-9. 10.1038/nature05744 PubMed 17410168.
Backbone
  Vector backbone: pcDNA3.1
  Backbone size w/o insert (bp): 5545
  Vector type: Mammalian Expression
Growth in bacteria
  Bacterial resistance: Ampicillin, 100 μg/mL
  Growth temperature: 37°C
  Growth strain: DH5alpha
  Copy number: High Copy
Gene/Insert
  Gene/Insert name: channelrhodopsin-2 (alt name: ChR2)
  Species: C. reinhardtii
  Insert size (bp): 1647
  Mutation: H134R mutation in ChR2
  Promoter: CMV
  Cloning method: Restriction Enzyme; 5′ cloning site HindIII (unknown if destroyed); 3′ cloning site XbaI (unknown if destroyed)
  Sequencing primers: 5′ n/a
Terms and licenses: Academic/Nonprofit Terms; Industry Terms: Not Available to Industry
Depositor comments: Please note that the depositor's sequence is missing the H134R mutation, however Addgene's quality control sequence confirmed this mutation. The H134R mutation present in the ChR2 sequence is a gain-of-function mutant that produces larger stationary photocurrents in comparison to the wild-type ChR2 sequence
How to cite: pcDNA3.1/hChR2(H134R)-mCherry was a gift from Karl Deisseroth (Addgene plasmid # 20938 ; http://n2t.net/addgene:20938 ; RRID:Addgene_20938)
