[The description below was written by a language model from this plasmid's Addgene catalogue record and pLannotate feature annotations shown in this document.]
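Description:
pcDNA3.1/hChR2(H134R)-mCherry is a mammalian expression plasmid built on the pcDNA3.1 backbone for optogenetic activation of cells. It is propagated in E. coli as a high-copy plasmid through a ColE1/pUC-type origin and selected with ampicillin via the β-lactamase gene. An f1 origin is also present, which can support single-stranded DNA production. For selection in mammalian cells, the backbone carries a neomycin phosphotransferase gene driven by the SV40 enhancer/early promoter and terminated by an SV40 polyadenylation signal.

The payload is a human codon-optimised N-terminal fragment of channelrhodopsin-2 from the alga Chlamydomonas reinhardtii, a blue light-gated cation channel, followed directly by the red fluorescent protein mCherry, with which the record describes it as fused. Expression is driven by the human cytomegalovirus immediate early enhancer and promoter and terminated by the bovine growth hormone polyadenylation signal. A T7 promoter sits upstream of the coding region and could be used for in vitro transcription. The channel carries the H134R substitution, a gain-of-function change that gives larger stationary photocurrents than the wild-type protein. The depositor's own sequence lacks this mutation, but the repository's quality-control sequencing confirmed it, and the annotated full sequence identifies the H134R form. A V5 epitope tag is annotated downstream of mCherry, but the record does not indicate whether it is translated as part of the fusion. Short annotated fragments such as an HIV-1 LTR piece, ble and lacI appear to be partial matches within backbone sequence rather than functional elements.

The mCherry tag allows expressing cells to be identified by fluorescence, so the construct suits transfection-based studies in which blue light is used to depolarise mammalian cells, including neurons.
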