Features (pLannotate 1.2.2; 22 found; start..end, strand, type, name):
     30..82      -  misc_feature   bom (fragment): basis of mobility region from pBR322
    237..616     +  enhancer       CMV enhancer: human cytomegalovirus immediate early enhancer
    617..820     +  promoter       CMV promoter: human cytomegalovirus (CMV) immediate early promoter
    816..849     +  LTR            5' LTR (truncated) (fragment): truncated 5' long terminal repeat (LTR) from HIV-1
    865..883     +  promoter       T7 promoter: promoter for bacteriophage T7 RNA polymerase
    965..1891    +  CDS            ChR2(H134R): H134R mutant of an N-terminal fragment of channelrhodopsin-2 from the alga Chlamydomonas reinhardtii (Nagel et al., 2005) blue light-activated cation channel
   1904..2610    +  CDS            mCherry (fragment): monomeric derivative of DsRed fluorescent protein (Shaner et al., 2004) mammalian codon-optimized
   2690..2731    +  CDS            V5 tag: epitope tag from simian virus 5
   2787..3011    +  polyA_signal   bGH poly(A) signal: bovine growth hormone polyadenylation signal
   3015..3036    +  promoter       SV40 promoter (fragment): SV40 enhancer and early promoter
   3057..3485    +  rep_origin     f1 ori (sequence partly withheld): f1 bacteriophage origin of replication; arrow indicates direction of (+) strand synthesis
   3499..3828    +  promoter       SV40 promoter: SV40 enhancer and early promoter
   3895..4686    +  CDS            neo: KKA2_KLEPN - Also known as kan, nptII. Experimental evidence at protein level: Swiss-Prot protein existence level 1. Resistance to kanamycin, neomycin, paromomycin, ribostamycin, butirosin and gentamicin B. From Klebsiella pneumoniae.
   4712..4870    +  CDS            ble (fragment): BLE_KLEPN - Experimental evidence at protein level: Swiss-Prot protein existence level 1. Binding protein with a strong affinity to the bleomycin family of antibiotics. Binds to CL990; an antimitotic-antibiotic compound. From Klebsiella pneumoniae.
   4865..4986    +  polyA_signal   SV40 poly(A) signal: SV40 polyadenylation signal
   5059..5075    -  protein_bind   lac operator: The lac repressor binds to the lac operator to inhibit transcription in E. coli. This inhibition can be relieved by adding lactose or isopropyl-β-D-thiogalactopyranoside (IPTG). lac repressor encoded by lacI
   5083..5113    -  promoter       lac promoter: promoter for the E. coli lac operon
   5128..5149    -  protein_bind   CAP binding site: CAP binding activates transcription in the presence of cAMP. E. coli catabolite activator protein
   5162..5254    -  CDS            lacI (fragment): lac repressor; lacI; The lac repressor binds to the lac operator to inhibit transcription in E. coli. This inhibition can be relieved by adding lactose or isopropyl-β-D-thiogalactopyranoside (IPTG).
   5437..6025    -  rep_origin     ori: high-copy-number ColE1/pMB1/pBR322/pUC origin of replication
   6196..7056    -  CDS            AmpR: β-lactamase; bla; confers resistance to ampicillin, carbenicillin, and related antibiotics
   7057..7161    -  promoter       AmpR promoter: bla
>Addgene plasmid #20938 | pcDNA3.1/hChR2(H134R)-mCherry | addgene full sequence | sequence record 181022 | Addgene NGS Result
TCGACGGATCGGGAGATCTCCCGATCCCCTATGGTGCACTCTCAGTACAATCTGCTCTGATGCCGCATAG
TTAAGCCAGTATCTGCTCCCTGCTTGTGTGTTGGAGGTCGCTGAGTAGTGCGCGAGCAAAATTTAAGCTA
CAACAAGGCAAGGCTTGACCGACAATTGCATGAAGAATCTGCTTAGGGTTAGGCGTTTTGCGCTGCTTCG
CGATGTACGGGCCAGATATACGCGTTGACATTGATTATTGACTAGTTATTAATAGTAATCAATTACGGGG
TCATTAGTTCATAGCCCATATATGGAGTTCCGCGTTACATAACTTACGGTAAATGGCCCGCCTGGCTGAC
CGCCCAACGACCCCCGCCCATTGACGTCAATAATGACGTATGTTCCCATAGTAACGCCAATAGGGACTTT
CCATTGACGTCAATGGGTGGAGTATTTACGGTAAACTGCCCACTTGGCAGTACATCAAGTGTATCATATG
CCAAGTACGCCCCCTATTGACGTCAATGACGGTAAATGGCCCGCCTGGCATTATGCCCAGTACATGACCT
TATGGGACTTTCCTACTTGGCAGTACATCTACGTATTAGTCATCGCTATTACCATGGTGATGCGGTTTTG
GCAGTACATCAATGGGCGTGGATAGCGGTTTGACTCACGGGGATTTCCAAGTCTCCACCCCATTGACGTC
AATGGGAGTTTGTTTTGGCACCAAAATCAACGGGACTTTCCAAAATGTCGTAACAACTCCGCCCCATTGA
CGCAAATGGGCGGTAGGCGTGTACGGTGGGAGGTCTATATAAGCAGAGCTCTCTGGCTAACTAGAGAACC
CACTGCTTACTGGCTTATCGAAATTAATACGACTCACTATAGGGAGACCCAAGCTGGCTAGTTAAGCTTG
GTACCGAGCTCGGATCCACTAGTCCAGTGTGGTGGAATTGCCCTTGCTGCCACCATGGACTATGGCGGCG
CTTTGTCTGCCGTCGGACGCGAACTTTTGTTCGTTACTAATCCTGTGGTGGTGAACGGGTCCGTCCTGGT
CCCTGAGGATCAATGTTACTGTGCCGGATGGATTGAATCTCGCGGCACGAACGGCGCTCAGACCGCGTCA
AATGTCCTGCAGTGGCTTGCAGCAGGATTCAGCATTTTGCTGCTGATGTTCTATGCCTACCAAACCTGGA
AATCTACATGCGGCTGGGAGGAGATCTATGTGTGCGCCATTGAAATGGTTAAGGTGATTCTCGAGTTCTT
TTTTGAGTTTAAGAATCCCTCTATGCTCTACCTTGCCACAGGACACCGGGTGCAGTGGCTGCGCTATGCA
GAGTGGCTGCTCACTTGTCCTGTCATCCTTATCCGCCTGAGCAACCTCACCGGCCTGAGCAACGACTACA
GCAGGAGAACCATGGGACTCCTTGTCTCAGACATCGGGACTATCGTGTGGGGGGCTACCAGCGCCATGGC
AACCGGCTATGTTAAAGTCATCTTCTTTTGTCTTGGATTGTGCTATGGCGCGAACACATTTTTTCACGCC
GCCAAAGCATATATCGAGGGTTATCATACTGTGCCAAAGGGTCGGTGCCGCCAGGTCGTGACCGGCATGG
CATGGCTGTTTTTCGTGAGCTGGGGTATGTTCCCAATTCTCTTCATTTTGGGGCCCGAAGGTTTTGGCGT
CCTGAGCGTCTATGGCTCCACCGTAGGTCACACGATTATTGATCTGATGAGTAAAAATTGTTGGGGGTTG
TTGGGACACTACCTGCGCGTCCTGATCCACGAGCACATATTGATTCACGGAGATATCCGCAAAACCACCA
AACTGAACATCGGCGGAACGGAGATCGAGGTCGAGACTCTCGTCGAAGACGAAGCCGAGGCCGGAGCCGT
GCCAGCGGCCGCCGTGAGCAAGGGCGAGGAGGATAACATGGCCATCATCAAGGAGTTCATGCGCTTCAAG
GTGCACATGGAGGGCTCCGTGAACGGCCACGAGTTCGAGATCGAGGGCGAGGGCGAGGGCCGCCCCTACG
AGGGCACCCAGACCGCCAAGCTGAAGGTGACCAAGGGTGGCCCCCTGCCCTTCGCCTGGGACATCCTGTC
CCCTCAGTTCATGTACGGCTCCAAGGCCTACGTGAAGCACCCCGCCGACATCCCCGACTACTTGAAGCTG
TCCTTCCCCGAGGGCTTCAAGTGGGAGCGCGTGATGAACTTCGAGGACGGCGGCGTGGTGACCGTGACCC
AGGACTCCTCCCTGCAGGACGGCGAGTTCATCTACAAGGTGAAGCTGCGCGGCACCAACTTCCCCTCCGA
CGGCCCCGTAATGCAGAAGAAGACCATGGGCTGGGAGGCCTCCTCCGAGCGGATGTACCCCGAGGACGGC
GCCCTGAAGGGCGAGATCAAGCAGAGGCTGAAGCTGAAGGACGGCGGCCACTACGACGCTGAGGTCAAGA
CCACCTACAAGGCCAAGAAGCCCGTGCAGCTGCCCGGCGCCTACAACGTCAACATCAAGTTGGACATCAC
CTCCCACAACGAGGACTACACCATCGTGGAACAGTACGAACGCGCCGAGGGCCGCCACTCCACCGGCGGC
ATGGACGAGCTGTACAAGTAATGAGTCGACGCCAAGGGCAATTCTGCAGATATCCAGCACAGTGGCGGCC
GCTCGAGTCTAGAGGGCCCGCGGTTCGAAGGTAAGCCTATCCCTAACCCTCTCCTCGGTCTCGATTCTAC
GCGTACCGGTCATCATCACCATCACCATTGAGTTTAAACCCGCTGATCAGCCTCGACTGTGCCTTCTAGT
TGCCAGCCATCTGTTGTTTGCCCCTCCCCCGTGCCTTCCTTGACCCTGGAAGGTGCCACTCCCACTGTCC
TTTCCTAATAAAATGAGGAAATTGCATCGCATTGTCTGAGTAGGTGTCATTCTATTCTGGGGGGTGGGGT
GGGGCAGGACAGCAAGGGGGAGGATTGGGAAGACAATAGCAGGCATGCTGGGGATGCGGTGGGCTCTATG
GCTTCTGAGGCGGAAAGAACCAGCTGGGGCTCTAGGGGGTATCCCC
[124 nt withheld, positions 3057-3180]
C
[91 nt withheld, positions 3182-3272]
A
[49 nt withheld, positions 3274-3322]
CCTTTGACGTTGGAGTCCACGTTCTTT
[37 nt withheld, positions 3350-3386]
ACCCTATCTCGGTCTATTCTTTTGATTTATAAGGGATTTTGCCGATTTCGGCCTATTGGTTAAAAAATGA
GCTGATTTAACAAAAATTTAACGCGAATTAATTCTGTGGAATGTGTGTCAGTTAGGGTGTGGAAAGTCCC
CAGGCTCCCCAGCAGGCAGAAGTATGCAAAGCATGCATCTCAATTAGTCAGCAACCAGGTGTGGAAAGTC
CCCAGGCTCCCCAGCAGGCAGAAGTATGCAAAGCATGCATCTCAATTAGTCAGCAACCATAGTCCCGCCC
CTAACTCCGCCCATCCCGCCCCTAACTCCGCCCAGTTCCGCCCATTCTCCGCCCCATGGCTGACTAATTT
TTTTTATTTATGCAGAGGCCGAGGCCGCCTCTGCCTCTGAGCTATTCCAGAAGTAGTGAGGAGGCTTTTT
TGGAGGCCTAGGCTTTTGCAAAAAGCTCCCGGGAGCTTGTATATCCATTTTCGGATCTGATCAAGAGACA
GGATGAGGATCGTTTCGCATGATTGAACAAGATGGATTGCACGCAGGTTCTCCGGCCGCTTGGGTGGAGA
GGCTATTCGGCTATGACTGGGCACAACAGACAATCGGCTGCTCTGATGCCGCCGTGTTCCGGCTGTCAGC
GCAGGGGCGCCCGGTTCTTTTTGTCAAGACCGACCTGTCCGGTGCCCTGAATGAACTGCAGGACGAGGCA
GCGCGGCTATCGTGGCTGGCCACGACGGGCGTTCCTTGCGCAGCTGTGCTCGACGTTGTCACTGAAGCGG
GAAGGGACTGGCTGCTATTGGGCGAAGTGCCGGGGCAGGATCTCCTGTCATCTCACCTTGCTCCTGCCGA
GAAAGTATCCATCATGGCTGATGCAATGCGGCGGCTGCATACGCTTGATCCGGCTACCTGCCCATTCGAC
CACCAAGCGAAACATCGCATCGAGCGAGCACGTACTCGGATGGAAGCCGGTCTTGTCGATCAGGATGATC
TGGACGAAGAGCATCAGGGGCTCGCGCCAGCCGAACTGTTCGCCAGGCTCAAGGCGCGCATGCCCGACGG
CGAGGATCTCGTCGTGACCCATGGCGATGCCTGCTTGCCGAATATCATGGTGGAAAATGGCCGCTTTTCT
GGATTCATCGACTGTGGCCGGCTGGGTGTGGCGGACCGCTATCAGGACATAGCGTTGGCTACCCGTGATA
TTGCTGAAGAGCTTGGCGGCGAATGGGCTGACCGCTTCCTCGTGCTTTACGGTATCGCCGCTCCCGATTC
GCAGCGCATCGCCTTCTATCGCCTTCTTGACGAGTTCTTCTGAGCGGGACTCTGGGGTTCGCGAAATGAC
CGACCAAGCGACGCCCAACCTGCCATCACGAGATTTCGATTCCACCGCCGCCTTCTATGAAAGGTTGGGC
TTCGGAATCGTTTTCCGGGACGCCGGCTGGATGATCCTCCAGCGCGGGGATCTCATGCTGGAGTTCTTCG
CCCACCCCAACTTGTTTATTGCAGCTTATAATGGTTACAAATAAAGCAATAGCATCACAAATTTCACAAA
TAAAGCATTTTTTTCACTGCATTCTAGTTGTGGTTTGTCCAAACTCATCAATGTATCTTATCATGTCTGT
ATACCGTCGACCTCTAGCTAGAGCTTGGCGTAATCATGGTCATAGCTGTTTCCTGTGTGAAATTGTTATC
CGCTCACAATTCCACACAACATACGAGCCGGAAGCATAAAGTGTAAAGCCTGGGGTGCCTAATGAGTGAG
CTAACTCACATTAATTGCGTTGCGCTCACTGCCCGCTTTCCAGTCGGGAAACCTGTCGTGCCAGCTGCAT
TAATGAATCGGCCAACGCGCGGGGAGAGGCGGTTTGCGTATTGGGCGCTCTTCCGCTTCCTCGCTCACTG
ACTCGCTGCGCTCGGTCGTTCGGCTGCGGCGAGCGGTATCAGCTCACTCAAAGGCGGTAATACGGTTATC
CACAGAATCAGGGGATAACGCAGGAAAGAACATGTGAGCAAAAGGCCAGCAAAAGGCCAGGAACCGTAAA
AAGGCCGCGTTGCTGGCGTTTTTCCATAGGCTCCGCCCCCCTGACGAGCATCACAAAAATCGACGCTCAA
GTCAGAGGTGGCGAAACCCGACAGGACTATAAAGATACCAGGCGTTTCCCCCTGGAAGCTCCCTCGTGCG
CTCTCCTGTTCCGACCCTGCCGCTTACCGGATACCTGTCCGCCTTTCTCCCTTCGGGAAGCGTGGCGCTT
TCTCATAGCTCACGCTGTAGGTATCTCAGTTCGGTGTAGGTCGTTCGCTCCAAGCTGGGCTGTGTGCACG
AACCCCCCGTTCAGCCCGACCGCTGCGCCTTATCCGGTAACTATCGTCTTGAGTCCAACCCGGTAAGACA
CGACTTATCGCCACTGGCAGCAGCCACTGGTAACAGGATTAGCAGAGCGAGGTATGTAGGCGGTGCTACA
GAGTTCTTGAAGTGGTGGCCTAACTACGGCTACACTAGAAGAACAGTATTTGGTATCTGCGCTCTGCTGA
AGCCAGTTACCTTCGGAAAAAGAGTTGGTAGCTCTTGATCCGGCAAACAAACCACCGCTGGTAGCGGTGG
TTTTTTTGTTTGCAAGCAGCAGATTACGCGCAGAAAAAAAGGATCTCAAGAAGATCCTTTGATCTTTTCT
ACGGGGTCTGACGCTCAGTGGAACGAAAACTCACGTTAAGGGATTTTGGTCATGAGATTATCAAAAAGGA
TCTTCACCTAGATCCTTTTAAATTAAAAATGAAGTTTTAAATCAATCTAAAGTATATATGAGTAAACTTG
GTCTGACAGTTACCAATGCTTAATCAGTGAGGCACCTATCTCAGCGATCTGTCTATTTCGTTCATCCATA
GTTGCCTGACTCCCCGTCGTGTAGATAACTACGATACGGGAGGGCTTACCATCTGGCCCCAGTGCTGCAA
TGATACCGCGAGACCCACGCTCACCGGCTCCAGATTTATCAGCAATAAACCAGCCAGCCGGAAGGGCCGA
GCGCAGAAGTGGTCCTGCAACTTTATCCGCCTCCATCCAGTCTATTAATTGTTGCCGGGAAGCTAGAGTA
AGTAGTTCGCCAGTTAATAGTTTGCGCAACGTTGTTGCCATTGCTACAGGCATCGTGGTGTCACGCTCGT
CGTTTGGTATGGCTTCATTCAGCTCCGGTTCCCAACGATCAAGGCGAGTTACATGATCCCCCATGTTGTG
CAAAAAAGCGGTTAGCTCCTTCGGTCCTCCGATCGTTGTCAGAAGTAAGTTGGCCGCAGTGTTATCACTC
ATGGTTATGGCAGCACTGCATAATTCTCTTACTGTCATGCCATCCGTAAGATGCTTTTCTGTGACTGGTG
AGTACTCAACCAAGTCATTCTGAGAATAGTGTATGCGGCGACCGAGTTGCTCTTGCCCGGCGTCAATACG
GGATAATACCGCGCCACATAGCAGAACTTTAAAAGTGCTCATCATTGGAAAACGTTCTTCGGGGCGAAAA
CTCTCAAGGATCTTACCGCTGTTGAGATCCAGTTCGATGTAACCCACTCGTGCACCCAACTGATCTTCAG
CATCTTTTACTTTCACCAGCGTTTCTGGGTGAGCAAAAACAGGAAGGCAAAATGCCGCAAAAAAGGGAAT
AAGGGCGACACGGAAATGTTGAATACTCATACTCTTCCTTTTTCAATATTATTGAAGCATTTATCAGGGT
TATTGTCTCATGAGCGGATACATATTTGAATGTATTTAGAAAAATAAACAAATAGGGGTTCCGCGCACAT
TTCCCCGAAAAGTGCCACCTGACG
