>Addgene plasmid #20938 | pcDNA3.1/hChR2(H134R)-mCherry | addgene partial sequence | sequence record 74594 | CMV-F 5'-CGCAAATGGGCGGTAGGCGTG-3'
CTATAGGGAGACCCAAGCTGGCTAGTTAAGCTTGGTACCGAGCTCGGATCCACTAGTCCAGTGTGGTGGA
ATTGCCCTTGCTGCCACCATGGACTATGGCGGCGCTTTGTCTGCCGTCGGACGCGAACTTTTGTTCGTTA
CTAATCCTGTGGTGGTGAACGGGTCCGTCCTGGTCCCTGAGGATCAATGTTACTGTGCCGGATGGATTGA
ATCTCGCGGCACGAACGGCGCTCAGACCGCGTCAAATGTCCTGCAGTGGCTTGCAGCAGGATTCAGCATT
TTGCTGCTGATGTTCTATGCCTACCAAACCTGGAAATCTACATGCGGCTGGGAGGAGATCTATGTGTGCG
CCATTGAAATGGTTAAGGTGATTCTCGAGTTCTTTTTTGAGTTTAAGAATCCCTCTATGCTCTACCTTGC
CACAGGACACCGGGTGCAGTGGCTGCGCTATGCAGAGTGGCTGCTCACTTGTCCTGTCATCCTTATCCGC
CTGAGCAACCTCACCGGCCTGAGCAACGACTACAGCAGGAGAACCATGGGACTCCTTGTCTCAGACATCG
GGACTATCGTGTGGGGGGCTACCAGCGCCATGGCAACCGGCTATGTTAAAGTCATCTTCTTTTGTCTTGG
ATTGTGCTATGGCGCGAACACATTTTTTCACGCCGC
