>Addgene plasmid #20938 | pcDNA3.1/hChR2(H134R)-mCherry | addgene partial sequence | sequence record 74596 | BGH-rev 5'-TAGAAGGCACAGTCGAGG-3'
GACCGGTACGCGTAGAATCGAGACCGAGGAGAGGGTTAGGGATAGGCTTACCTTCGAACCGCGGGCCCTC
TAGACTCGAGCGGCCGCCACTGTGCTGGATATCTGCAGAATTGCCCTTGGCGTCGACTCATTACTTGTAC
AGCTCGTCCATGCCGCCGGTGGAGTGGCGGCCCTCGGCGCGTTCGTACTGTTCCACGATGGTGTAGTCCT
CGTTGTGGGAGGTGATGTCCAACTTGATGTTGACGTTGTAGGCGCCGGGCAGCTGCACGGGCTTCTTGGC
CTTGTAGGTGGTCTTGACCTCAGCGTCGTAGTGGCCGCCGTCCTTCAGCTTCAGCCTCTGCTTGATCTCG
CCCTTCAGGGCGCCGTCCTCGGGGTACATCCGCTCGGAGGAGGCCTCCCAGCCCATGGTCTTCTTCTGCA
TTACGGGGCCGTCGGAGGGGAAGTTGGTGCCGCGCAGCTTCACCTTGTAGATGAACTCGCCGTCCTGCAG
GGAGGAGTCCTGGGTCACGGTCACCACGCCGCCGTCCTCGAAGTTCATCACGCGCTCCCACTTGAAGCCC
TCGGGGAAGGACAGCTTCAAGTAGTCGGGGATGTCGGCGGGGTGCTTCACGTAGGCCTTGGAGCCGTACA
TGAACTGAGGGGACAGGATGTCCCAGGCGAAGGGCAGGGGGCCACCCTTGGTCACCTTCAGCTTGGCGGT
CTGGGTGCCC
