>Addgene plasmid #20938 | pcDNA3.1/hChR2(H134R)-mCherry | addgene partial sequence | sequence record 74657 | mCherry-R 5'-TTGGTCACCTTCAGCTTGG-3'
GCCCTCGATCTCGAACTCGTGGCCGTTCACGGAGCCCTCCATGTGCACCTTGAAGCGCATGAACTCCTTG
ATGATGGCCATGTTATCCTCCTCGCCCTTGCTCACGGCGGCCGCTGGCACGGCTCCGGCCTCGGCTTCGT
CTTCGACGAGAGTCTCGACCTCGATCTCCGTTCCGCCGATGTTCAGTTTGGTGGTTTTGCGGATATCTCC
GTGAATCAATATGTGCTCGTGGATCAGGACGCGCAGGTAGTGTCCCAACAACCCCCAACAATTTTTACTC
ATCAGATCAATAATCGTGTGACCTACGGTGGAGCCATAGACGCTCAGGACGCCAAAACCTTCGGGCCCCA
AAATGAAGAGAATTGGGAACATACCCCAGCTCACGAAAAACAGCCATGCCATGCCGGTCACGACCTGGCG
GCACCGACCCTTTGGCACAGTATGATAACCCTCGATATATGCTTTGGCGGCGTGAAAAAATGTGTTCGCG
CCATAGCACAATCCAAGACAAAAGAAGATGACTTTAACATAGCCGGTTGCCATGGCGCTGGTAGCCCCCC
ACACGATAGTCCCGATGTCTGAGACAAGGAGTCCCATGGTTCTCCTGCTGTAGTCGTTGCTCAGGCCGGT
GAGGTTGCTCAGGCGGATAAGGATGACAGGACAAGTGAGCAGCCACTCTGCATAGCGCAGCCACTGCACC
CGGTGTCCTGTGGCAAGGTAGAGCATAGAGGGATTCTTAAACTCAAAAAAGAACTCGAGAATCACCTTAA
CCATTTCAATGGCGCACACATAGATCTCCTCCCAGCCGCATGTAGATTTCCAGGTTTGGTAGGCATAGAA
CATCAGCAGCAAAATGCTGAATCCTGCTGC
